Addgene plasmid #126387: pGWB14-LYX169
Purpose: With a Nicotiana benthamiana transcription factor in PGWB14 backbone, for Agrobacterium mediated transient or stable expression corresponding transcription factor fused with a C-terminal HA tag.
Depositing lab: Silin Zhong. Depositing organization: Chinese University of Hong Kong.
Backbone
  Vector backbone: pGWB14
  Vector type: Plant Expression
  Selectable markers: Hygromycin
Growth in bacteria
  Bacterial resistance: Kanamycin, 50 μg/mL
  Growth temperature: 37°C
  Growth strain: DH5alpha
  Copy number: Low Copy
Gene/Insert
  Gene/Insert name: Niben101Scf01833g00002.1
  Species: Nicotiana benthamiana
  Promoter: CaMV 35S
  Tag / fusion protein: HA (C terminal on insert)
  Cloning method: Gibson Cloning
Terms and licenses: Academic/Nonprofit Terms; Industry Terms: Not Available to Industry
How to cite: pGWB14-LYX169 was a gift from Silin Zhong (Addgene plasmid # 126387 ; http://n2t.net/addgene:126387 ; RRID:Addgene_126387)
