[The description below was written by a language model from this plasmid's Addgene catalogue record and pLannotate feature annotations shown in this document.]
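Description:
pGWB14-LYX169 is a plant expression binary vector built on the Gateway-series pGWB14 backbone, designed for Agrobacterium-mediated transient or stable expression of a Nicotiana benthamiana transcription factor. The roughly 16.6 kb plasmid uses a broad-host-range IncP replication system, with oriV and the trans-acting replication protein trfA. This allows maintenance in both E. coli and Agrobacterium and fits the recorded low copy number. An oriT with traJ supports conjugal mobilisation. Bacterial selection is by kanamycin, conferred by a backbone aphA-3 type KanR gene. The other backbone annotations (tetracycline resistance gene fragments, an IS1 element, satA and klaC fragments, a partial ColE1 origin) appear to be remnants inherited from the parental vector rather than functional modules.

Between the nopaline-type right and left T-DNA border repeats lie three plant cassettes. Near the right border, a NOS promoter drives NeoR/KanR (nptII) with a NOS terminator. Near the left border, a CaMV 35S promoter drives the hygromycin phosphotransferase gene, again with a NOS terminator; hygromycin is the plant selectable marker listed in the catalogue entry. The central cassette places the insert, gene model Niben101Scf01833g00002.1, under the constitutive CaMV 35S promoter. The insert is flanked by attB1 and attB2 sites and followed by a triple HA epitope and a NOS terminator, giving a C-terminally HA-tagged protein. The record lists Gibson assembly as the cloning method. Part of the insert shows similarity to Arabidopsis WRKY43, suggesting a W-box-binding WRKY family factor, although the catalogue entry does not name the family. The HA tag allows antibody-based detection or pull-down of the expressed factor, but the record does not specify a particular downstream assay.
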