Features (pLannotate 1.2.2; 41 found; start..end, strand, type, name):
      3..89      -  CDS            traI (fragment): TRAI6_ECOLX - Experimental evidence at protein level: Swiss-Prot protein existence level 1. The initiation process of transfer DNA synthesis requires the interaction of at least three plasmid-specific components (TraH, I, and J) at the transfer origin resulting in the assembly of a specialised nucleoprotein complex - the relaxosome. Site- and strand-specific cleavage at the transfer origin is dependent on TraI and TraJ. From Escherichia coli.
    127..498     -  CDS            traJ: oriT-recognizing protein; traJ
    531..640     -  oriT           oriT: incP origin of transfer
    772..962     +  rep_origin     ori (fragment): high-copy-number ColE1/pMB1/pBR322/pUC origin of replication
   1321..1971    -  CDS            TetR: tetracycline resistance regulatory protein; tetR
   2077..2326    +  CDS            TcR (fragment): tetracycline efflux protein; tetA; confers resistance to tetracycline
   2436..2460    -  misc_feature   RB T-DNA repeat: right border repeat from nopaline C58 T-DNA
   2616..2799    +  promoter       NOS promoter: nopaline synthase promoter NOS promoter
   2820..3614    +  CDS            NeoR/KanR: aminoglycoside phosphotransferase from Tn5; aph(3')-II (or nptII); confers resistance to neomycin, kanamycin, and G418 (Geneticin®)
   3635..3784    +  CDS            ble (fragment): BLE_KLEPN - Experimental evidence at protein level: Swiss-Prot protein existence level 1. Binding protein with a strong affinity to the bleomycin family of antibiotics. Binds to CL990; an antimitotic-antibiotic compound. From Klebsiella pneumoniae.
   3791..3997    +  CDS            ocd (fragment): OCD_AGRFC - Experimental evidence at protein level: Swiss-Prot protein existence level 1. Catalyzes the conversion of L-ornithine into L-proline with release of ammonia. Is involved in the utilization of nopaline, a catabolic pathway that proceeds through L-arginine and L-ornithine to L-proline. Nopaline is a predominant opine in plant cells transformed with Ti plasmid pTiC58. From Agrobacterium fabrum (strain C58 / ATCC 33970) (Agrobacterium tumefaciens (strain C58)).
   4004..4256    +  terminator     NOS terminator: nopaline synthase terminator and poly(A) signal
   4260..4703    +  CDS            M13 gene III (fragment) (sequence partly withheld): pIII; III; minor coat protein
   4702..4792    +  CDS            lacI (fragment): lac repressor; lacI; The lac repressor binds to the lac operator to inhibit transcription in E. coli. This inhibition can be relieved by adding lactose or isopropyl-β-D-thiogalactopyranoside (IPTG).
   4805..4826    +  protein_bind   CAP binding site: CAP binding activates transcription in the presence of cAMP. E. coli catabolite activator protein
   4841..4871    +  promoter       lac promoter: promoter for the E. coli lac operon
   4875..4897    +  protein_bind   lac operator (fragment): The lac repressor binds to the lac operator to inhibit transcription in E. coli. This inhibition can be relieved by adding lactose or isopropyl-β-D-thiogalactopyranoside (IPTG). lac repressor encoded by lacI
   4932..4952    -  misc_feature   MCS (fragment): pUC18/19 multiple cloning site
   5443..5784    +  promoter       CaMV 35S promoter: strong constitutive promoter from cauliflower mosaic virus
   5810..5834    +  protein_bind   attB1: mutant version of attB; recombination site for the Gateway® BP reaction BP Clonase™
   6221..6454    +  CDS            WRKY43 (fragment): WRK43_ARATH - Experimental evidence at protein level: Swiss-Prot protein existence level 1. Transcription factor. Interacts specifically with the W box (5'-(T)TGAC[CT]-3'), a frequently occurring elicitor-responsive cis- acting element (By similarity). From Arabidopsis thaliana (Mouse-ear cress).
   6762..6786    -  protein_bind   attB2: mutant version of attB; recombination site for the Gateway® BP reaction BP Clonase™
   6815..6904    +  CDS            3xHA: three tandem HA epitope tags
   6938..7190    +  terminator     NOS terminator: nopaline synthase terminator and poly(A) signal
   7619..7871    -  terminator     NOS terminator: nopaline synthase terminator and poly(A) signal
   7895..8323    -  CDS            nos (fragment): DHNO_AGRT7 - Protein inferred from homology: Swiss-Prot protein existence level 3. From Agrobacterium tumefaciens (strain T37).
   8339..9364    -  CDS            HygR: aminoglycoside phosphotransferase from E. coli; aph(4)-Ia; confers resistance to hygromycin
   9374..9718    -  promoter       CaMV 35S promoter: strong constitutive promoter from cauliflower mosaic virus
   9375..9421    -  promoter       minimal CaMV 35S promoter: minimal 35S promoter from cauliflower mosaic virus
   9856..10011   +  CDS            lacZα (fragment) (sequence partly withheld): LacZα fragment of β-galactosidase; lacZ fragment
  10009..10309   +  rep_origin     M13 ori (fragment) (sequence partly withheld): M13 bacteriophage origin of replication; arrow indicates direction of (+) strand synthesis
  10310..10440   +  CDS            lacI (fragment): lac repressor; lacI; The lac repressor binds to the lac operator to inhibit transcription in E. coli. This inhibition can be relieved by adding lactose or isopropyl-β-D-thiogalactopyranoside (IPTG).
  10494..10518   -  misc_feature   LB T-DNA repeat: left border repeat from nopaline C58 T-DNA
  11975..12094   -  CDS            tetR (fragment): TETR1_ECOLX - Experimental evidence at protein level: Swiss-Prot protein existence level 1. TetR is the repressor of the tetracycline resistance element; its N-terminal region forms a helix-turn-helix structure and binds DNA. Binding of tetracycline to TetR reduces the repressor affinity for the tetracycline resistance gene (tetA) promoter operator sites. From Escherichia coli.
  12114..13262   -  CDS            trfA: trans-acting replication protein that binds to and activates oriV
  13561..14355   -  CDS            KanR: aminoglycoside phosphotransferase; aphA-3; confers resistance to kanamycin
  14547..15314   +  mobile_element IS1: prokaryotic transposable element IS1
  15323..15472   -  CDS            satA (fragment): STA_BACSU - Also known as yyaR. Experimental evidence at protein level: Swiss-Prot protein existence level 1. Involved in resistance to streptothricin, a broad-spectrum antibiotic produced by streptomycetes. Detoxifies streptothricin via acetylation of the beta amino group of the first beta-lysyl moiety of streptothricin. From Bacillus subtilis (strain 168).
  15471..15665   -  CDS            satA (fragment): STA_BACSU - Also known as yyaR. Experimental evidence at protein level: Swiss-Prot protein existence level 1. Involved in resistance to streptothricin, a broad-spectrum antibiotic produced by streptomycetes. Detoxifies streptothricin via acetylation of the beta amino group of the first beta-lysyl moiety of streptothricin. From Bacillus subtilis (strain 168).
  15668..15943   -  CDS            klaC (fragment): KLAC_ECOLX - Also known as telB. Protein predicted: Swiss-Prot protein existence level 4. Belongs to the kla operon, which is associated with cryptic tellurite resistance, and IncW plasmid fertility inhibition. From Escherichia coli.
  16007..16638   -  rep_origin     oriV: incP origin of replication
>Addgene plasmid #126387 | pGWB14-LYX169 | addgene full sequence | sequence record 247583 | Addgene NGS Result
TCGGTCTTGCCTTGCTCGTCGGTGATGTACTTCACCAGCTCCGCGAAGTCGCTCTTCTTGATGGAGCGCA
TGGGGACGTGCTTGGCAATCACGCGCACCCCCCGGCCGTTTTAGCGGCTAAAAAAGTCATGGCTCTGCCC
TCGGGCGGACCACGCCCATCATGACCTTGCCAAGCTCGTCCTGCTTCTCTTCGATCTTCGCCAGCAGGGC
GAGGATCGTGGCATCACCGAACCGCGCCGTGCGCGGGTCGTCGGTGAGCCAGAGTTTCAGCAGGCCGCCC
AGGCGGCCCAGGTCGCCATTGATGCGGGCCAGCTCGCGGACGTGCTCATAGTCCACGACGCCCGTGATTT
TGTAGCCCTGGCCGACGGCCAGCAGGTAGGCCGACAGGCTCATGCCGGCCGCCGCCGCCTTTTCCTCAAT
CGCTCTTCGTTCGTCTGGAAGGCAGTACACCTTGATAGGTGGGCTGCCCTTCCTGGTTGGCTTGGTTTCA
TCAGCCATCCGCTTGCCCTCATCTGTTACGCCGGCGGTAGCCGGCCAGCCTCGCAGAGCAGGATTCCCGT
TGAGCACCGCCAGGTGCGAATAAGGGACAGTGAAGAAGGAACACCCGCTCGCGGGTGGGCCTACTTCACC
TATCCTGCCCGGCTGACGCCGTTGGATACACCAAGGAAAGTCTACACGAACCCTTTGGCAAAATCCTGTA
TATCGTGCGAAAAAGGATGGATATACCGAAAAAATCGCTATAATGACCCCGAAGCAGGGTTATGCAGCGG
AAAAGCGCCACGCTTCCCGAAGGGAGAAAGGCGGACAGGTATCCGGTAAGCGGCAGGGTCGGAACAGGAG
AGCGCACGAGGGAGCTTCCAGGGGGAAACGCCTGGTATCTTTATAGTCCTGTCGGGTTTCGCCACCTCTG
ACTTGAGCGTCGATTTTTGTGATGCTCGTCAGGGGGGCGGAGCCTATGGAAAAACGCCAGCAACGCGGCC
TTTTTACGGTTCCTGGCCTTTTGCTGGCCTTTTGCTCACATGTTCTTTCCTGCGTTATCCCCTGATTCTG
TGGATAACCGTATTACCGCCTTTGAGTGAGCTGATACCGCTCGCCGCAGCCGAACGACCGAGCGCAGCGA
GTCAGTGAGCGAGGAAGCGGAAGAGCGCCAGAAGGCCGCCAGAGAGGCCGAGCGCGGCCGTGAGGCTTGG
ACGCTAGGGCAGGGCATGAAAAAGCCCGTAGCGGGCTGCTACGGGCGTCTGACGCGGTGGAAAGGGGGAG
GGGATGTTGTCTACATGGCTCTGCTGTAGTGAGTGGGTTGCGCTCCGGCAGCGGTCCTGATCAATCGTCA
CCCTTTCTCGGTCCTTCAACGTTCCTGACAACGAGCCTCCTTTTCGCCAATCCATCGACAATCACCGCGA
GTCCCTGCTCGAACGCTGCGTCCGGACCGGCTTCGTCGAAGGCGTCTATCGCGGCCCGCAACAGCGGCGA
GAGCGGAGCCTGTTCAACGGTGCCGCCGCGCTCGCCGGCATCGCTGTCGCCGGCCTGCTCCTCAAGCACG
GCCCCAACAGTGAAGTAGCTGATTGTCATCAGCGCATTGACGGCGTCCCCGGCCGAAAAACCCGCCTCGC
AGAGGAAGCGAAGCTGCGCGTCGGCCGTTTCCATCTGCGGTGCGCCCGGTCGCGTGCCGGCATGGATGCG
CGCGCCATCGCGGTAGGCGAGCAGCGCCTGCCTGAAGCTGCGGGCATTCCCGATCAGAAATGAGCGCCAG
TCGTCGTCGGCTCTCGGCACCGAATGCGTATGATTCTCCGCCAGCATGGCTTCGGCCAGTGCGTCGAGCA
GCGCCCGCTTGTTCCTGAAGTGCCAGTAAAGCGCCGGCTGCTGAACCCCCAACCGTTCCGCCAGTTTGCG
TGTCGTCAGACCGTCTACGCCGACCTCGTTCAACAGGTCCAGGGCGGCACGGATCACTGTATTCGGCTGC
AACTTTGTCATGCTTGACACTTTATCACTGATAAACATAATATGTCCACCAACTTATCAGTGATAAAGAA
TCCGCGCGTTCAATCGGACCAGCGGAGGCTGGTCCGGAGGCCAGACGTGAAACCCAACATACCCCTGATC
GTAATTCTGAGCACTGTCGCGCTCGACGCTGTCGGCATCGGCCTGATTATGCCGGTGCTGCCGGGCCTCC
TGCGCGATCTGGTTCACTCGAACGACGTCACCGCCCACTATGGCATTCTGCTGGCGCTGTATGCGTTGGT
GCAATTTGCCTGCGCACCTGTGCTGGGCGCGCTGTCGGATCGTTTCGGGCGGCGGCCAATCTTGCTCGTC
TCGCTGGCCGGCGCCAGATCTGGGGAACCCTGTGGTTGGCATGCACATACAAATGGACGAACGGATAAAC
CTTTTCACGCCCTTTTAAATATCCGATTATTCTAATAAACGCTCTTTTCTCTTAGGTTTACCCGCCAATA
TATCCTGTCAAACACTGATAGTTTAAACTGAAGGCGGGAAACGACAATCTGATCATGAGCGGAGAATTAA
GGGAGTCACGTTATGACCCCCGCCGATGACGCGGGACAAGCCGTTTTACGTTTGGAACTGACAGAACCGC
AACGTTGAAGGAGCCACTCAGCCGCGGGTTTCTGGAGTTTAATGAGCTAAGCACATACGTCAGAAACCAT
TATTGCGCGTTCAAAAGTCGCCTAAGGTCACTATCAGCTAGCAAATATTTCTTGTCAAAAATGCTCCACT
GACGTTCCATAAATTCCCCTCGGTATCCAATTAGAGTCTCATATTCACTCTCAATCCAAATAATCTGCAC
CGGATCTGGATCGTTTCGCATGATTGAACAAGATGGATTGCACGCAGGTTCTCCGGCCGCTTGGGTGGAG
AGGCTATTCGGCTATGACTGGGCACAACAGACAATCGGCTGCTCTGATGCCGCCGTGTTCCGGCTGTCAG
CGCAGGGGCGCCCGGTTCTTTTTGTCAAGACCGACCTGTCCGGTGCCCTGAATGAACTGCAGGACGAGGC
AGCGCGGCTATCGTGGCTGGCCACGACGGGCGTTCCTTGCGCAGCTGTGCTCGACGTTGTCACTGAAGCG
GGAAGGGACTGGCTGCTATTGGGCGAAGTGCCGGGGCAGGATCTCCTGTCATCTCACCTTGCTCCTGCCG
AGAAAGTATCCATCATGGCTGATGCAATGCGGCGGCTGCATACGCTTGATCCGGCTACCTGCCCATTCGA
CCACCAAGCGAAACATCGCATCGAGCGAGCACGTACTCGGATGGAAGCCGGTCTTGTCGATCAGGATGAT
CTGGACGAAGAGCATCAGGGGCTCGCGCCAGCCGAACTGTTCGCCAGGCTCAAGGCGCGCATGCCCGACG
GCGATGATCTCGTCGTGACCCATGGCGATGCCTGCTTGCCGAATATCATGGTGGAAAATGGCCGCTTTTC
TGGATTCATCGACTGTGGCCGGCTGGGTGTGGCGGACCGCTATCAGGACATAGCGTTGGCTACCCGTGAT
ATTGCTGAAGAGCTTGGCGGCGAATGGGCTGACCGCTTCCTCGTGCTTTACGGTATCGCCGCTCCCGATT
CGCAGCGCATCGCCTTCTATCGCCTTCTTGACGAGTTCTTCTGAGCGGGACTCTGGGGTTCGAAATGACC
GACCAAGCGACGCCCAACCTGCCATCACGAGATTTCGATTCCACCGCCGCCTTCTATGAAAGGTTGGGCT
TCGGAATCGTTTTCCGGGACGCCGGCTGGATGATCCTCCAGCGCGGGGATCTCATGCTGGAGTTCTTCGC
CCACGGGATCTCTGCGGAACAGGCGGTCGAAGGTGCCGATATCATTACGACAGCAACGGCCGACAAGCAC
AACGCCACGATCCTGAGCGACAATATGATCGGGCCCGGCGTCCACATCAACGGCGTCGGCGGCGACTGCC
CAGGCAAGACCGAGATGCACCGCGATATCTTGCTGCGTTCGGATATTTTCGTGGAGTTCCCGCCACAGAC
CCGGATGATCCCCGATCGTTCAAACATTTGGCAATAAAGTTTCTTAAGATTGAATCCTGTTGCCGGTCTT
GCGATGATTATCATATAATTTCTGTTGAATTACGTTAAGCATGTAATAATTAACATGTAATGCATGACGT
TATTTATGAGATGGGTTTTTATGATTAGAGTCCCGCAATTATACATTTAATACGCGATAGAAAACAAAAT
ATAGCGCGCAAACTAGGATAAATTATCGCGCGCGGTGTCATCTATGTTACTAGATCGGGCCTCCTGTC
[82 nt withheld, positions 4269-4350]
GCTCTGAGGGA
[161 nt withheld, positions 4362-4522]
T
[41 nt withheld, positions 4524-4564]
T
[62 nt withheld, positions 4566-4627]
A
[35 nt withheld, positions 4629-4663]
CCTCCCTCAATCGGTTGAATGTCGCCCTTTTGTCTTTGGCCCAATACGCAAACCGCCTCTCCCCGCGCGT
TGGCCGATTCATTAATGCAGCTGGCACGACAGGTTTCCCGACTGGAAAGCGGGCAGTGAGCGCAACGCAA
TTAATGTGAGTTAGCTCACTCATTAGGCACCCCAGGCTTTACACTTTATGCTTCCGGCTCGTATGTTGTG
TGGAATTGTGAGCGGATAACAATTTCACACAGGAAACAGCTATGACCATGATTACGCCAAGCTTGCATGC
CTGCAGGTCCCCAGATTAGCCTTTTCAATTTCAGAAAGAATGCTAACCCACAGATGGTTAGAGAGGCTTA
CGCAGCAGGTCTCATCAAGACGATCTACCCGAGCAATAATCTCCAGGAAATCAAATACCTTCCCAAGAAG
GTTAAAGATGCAGTCAAAAGATTCAGGACTAACTGCATCAAGAACACAGAGAAAGATATATTTCTCAAGA
TCAGAAGTACTATTCCAGTATGGACGATTCAAGGCTTGCTTCACAAACCAAGGCAAGTAATAGAGATTGG
AGTCTCTAAAAAGGTAGTTCCCACTGAATCAAAGGCCATGGAGTCAAAGATTCAAATAGAGGACCTAACA
GAACTCGCCGTAAAGACTGGCGAACAGTTCATACAGAGTCTCTTACGACTCAATGACAAGAAGAAAATCT
TCGTCAACATGGTGGAGCACGACACACTTGTCTACTCCAAAAATATCAAAGATACAGTCTCAGAAGACCA
AAGGGCAATTGAGACTTTTCAACAAAGGGTAATATCCGGAAACCTCCTCGGATTCCATTGCCCAGCTATC
TGTCACTTTATTGTGAAGATAGTGGAAAAGGAAGGTGGCTCCTACAAATGCCATCATTGCGATAAAGGAA
AGGCCATCGTTGAAGATGCCTCTGCCGACAGTGGTCCCAAAGATGGACCCCCACCCACGAGGAGCATCGT
GGAAAAAGAAGACGTTCCAACCACGTCTTCAAAGCAAGTGGATTGATGTGATATCTCCACTGACGTAAGG
GATGACGCACAATCCCACTATCCTTCGCAAGACCCTTCCTCTATATAAGGAAGTTCATTTCATTTGGAGA
GAACACGGGGGACTCTAGAGTTATCAACAAGTTTGTACAAAAAAGCAGGCTCCACCACTAGTATGGAAAA
GGAAAACAAACTAAAATCAGAGACTTCATTGGAAAATCCGATGTTTTCACAACAGATTCAAACTGAAAAG
GATTCTTTAGGTTTTTTAGACAACATGTTTGGTGCTCATCTTCTTGATTTCAATACTACTATTCCTTCCA
TTTTCGATTTGCTTCAAACTTCACCACCTCAATCACTGACTAATATTCCATCTCCAACTTCCACATTTCA
AGAATCATGTGAGGTGGAGGTGGTGAATTCACTGTCGATCTCTTCATCATCAACTGAAGCTGCCGAAGAT
GATCAGCAGAGTAATACAGTAAAGCAACAAGATGAAGATGAAGACAAGTATAAGAAACAGTTAAAACCTA
AAAAGAAGAATGTTCAAAAGAGGCAAAGAGAGCCAAGATTTGCATTCATGACCAAGAGCGAAATTGATCA
TTTGGATGATGGTTTTAGATGGAGGAAATATGGCCAAAAAGCAGTGAAAAACAGCCCCTTTCCAAGGAGC
TATTATCGTTGCACAACTGTATCATGTGGAGTAAAAAAGAGAGTGGAAAGGTCAATCAAAGATACTTCAA
TAGTTGTTACAACTTACGAAGGTACTCACACACATCCGTGCCGCATTACTCCGTCGCGCGGGAGCATTGG
CGGCGTTCTGCCACGAACCACCGCCTACTACGGTGGCGCCATTGGTGGTGGTAATGGTGGAGGAGGAACT
TGTAGTAATTCCTCTTTGTCTATCCCACAACTTCAATATTATCAAGAACAGCAGCAGCAAATGCTCCATT
CACTTACTACAACTTCACCTTTAAATAACTTTAATGTTGGTTACTCTTCCTTATTTTCAACAAATTCATT
TCAAGACCACGGGCTTCTTCATGATATGGTGTCATCACAAAGAGAGACAGATTCAAAATTACCCGGGGAC
CCAGCTTTCTTGTACAAAGTGGTTGATAACAGCGGGTTAATTAACATCTTTTACCCATACGATGTTCCTG
ACTATGCGGGCTATCCCTATGACGTCCCGGACTATGCAGGATCCTATCCATATGACGTTCCAGATTACGC
TGCTCAGTGCAGCGCTTAGAGCTCGAATTTCCCCGATCGTTCAAACATTTGGCAATAAAGTTTCTTAAGA
TTGAATCCTGTTGCCGGTCTTGCGATGATTATCATATAATTTCTGTTGAATTACGTTAAGCATGTAATAA
TTAACATGTAATGCATGACGTTATTTATGAGATGGGTTTTTATGATTAGAGTCCCGCAATTATACATTTA
ATACGCGATAGAAAACAAAATATAGCGCGCAAACTAGGATAAATTATCGCGCGCGGTGTCATCTATGTTA
CTAGATCGGGAATTAGCTTCATCAACGCAAGACATGCGCACGACCGTCTGACAGGAGAGGAATTTCCGAC
GAGCACAGAAAGGACTTGCTCTTGGACGTAGGCCTATTTCTCAGGCACATGTATCAAGTGTTCGGACGTG
GGTTTTCGATGGTGTATCAGCCGCCGCCAACTGGGAGATGAGGAGGCTTTCTTGGGGGGCAGTCAGCAGT
TCATTTCACAAGACAGAGGAACTTGTAAGGAGATGCACTGATTTATCTTGGCGCAAACCAGCAGGACGAA
TTAGTGGGAATAGCCCGCGAATATCTAAGTTATGCCTGTCGGCATGAGCAGAAACTTCCAATTCGAAACA
GTTTGGAGAGGTTGTTTTTGGGCATACCTTTTGTTAGTCAGCCTCTCGATTGCTCATCGTCATTACACAG
TACCGAAGTTTGATCGATCTAGTAACATAGATGACACCGCGCGCGATAATTTATCCTAGTTTGCGCGCTA
TATTTTGTTTTCTATCGCGTATTAAATGTATAATTGCGGGACTCTAATCATAAAAACCCATCTCATAAAT
AACGTCATGCATTACATGTTAATTATTACATGCTTAACGTAATTCAACAGAAATTATATGATAATCATCG
CAAGACCGGCAACAGGATTCAATCTTAAGAAACTTTATTGCCAAATGTTTGAACGATCTGCTTCGACGCA
CTCCTTCTTTACTCCACCATCTCGTCCTTATTGAAAACGTGGGTAGCACCAAAACGAATCAAGTCGCTGG
AACTGAAGTTACCAATCACGCTGGATGATTTGCCAGTTGGATTAATCTTGCCTTTCCCCGCATGAATAAT
ATTGATGAATGCATGCGTGAGGGGTATTTCGATTTTGGCAATAGCTGCAATTGCCGCGACATCCTCCAAC
GAGCATAATTCTTCAGAAAAATAGCGATGTTCCATGTTGTCAGGGCATGCATGATGCACGTTATGAGGTG
ACGGTGCTAGGCAGTATTCCCTCAAAGTTTCATAGTCAGTATCATATTCATCATTGCATTCCTGCAAGAG
AGAATTGAGACGCAATCCACACGCTGCGGCAACCTTCCGGCGTTCGTGGTCTATTTGCTCTTGGACGTTG
CAAACGTAAGTGTTGGATCCCGGTCGGCATCTACTCTATTCCTTTGCCCTCGGACGAGTGCTGGGGCGTC
GGTTTCCACTATCGGCGAGTACTTCTACACAGCCATCGGTCCAGACGGCCGCGCTTCTGCGGGCGATTTG
TGTACGCCCGACAGTCCCGGCTCCGGATCGGACGATTGCGTCGCATCGACCCTGCGCCCAAGCTGCATCA
TCGAAATTGCCGTCAACCAAGCTCTGATAGAGTTGGTCAAGACCAATGCGGAGCATATACGCCCGGAGCC
GCGGCGATCCTGCAAGCTCCGGATGCCTCCGCTCGAAGTAGCGCGTCTGCTGCTCCATACAAGCCAACCA
CGGCCTCCAGAAGAAGATGTTGGCGACCTCGTATTGGGAATCCCCGAACATCGCCTCGCTCCAGTCAATG
ACCGCTGTTATGCGGCCATTGTCCGTCAGGACATTGTTGGAGCCGAAATCCGCGTGCACGAGGTGCCGGA
CTTCGGGGCAGTCCTCGGCCCAAAGCATCAGCTCATCGAGAGCCTGCGCGACGGACGCACTGACGGTGTC
GTCCATCACAGTTTGCCAGTGATACACATGGGGATCAGCAATCGCGCATATGAAATCACGCCATGTAGTG
TATTGACCGATTCCTTGCGGTCCGAATGGGCCGAACCCGCTCGTCTGGCTAAGATCGGCCGCAGCGATCG
CATCCATGGCCTCCGCGACCGGCTGCAGAACAGCGGGCAGTTCGGTTTCAGGCAGGTCTTGCAACGTGAC
ACCCTGTGCACGGCGGGAGATGCAATAGGTCAGGCTCTCGCTGAATTCCCCAATGTCAAGCACTTCCGGA
ATCGGGAGCGCGGCCGATGCAAAGTGCCGATAAACATAACGATCTTTGTAGAAACCATCGGCGCAGCTAT
TTACCCGCAGGACATATCCACGCCCTCCTACATCGAAGCTGAAAGCACGAGATTCTTCGCCCTCCGAGAG
CTGCATCAGGTCGGAGACGCTGTCGAACTTTTCGATCAGAAACTTCTCGACAGACGTCGCGGTGAGTTCA
GGCTTTTTCATATCGGGGTCGTCCTCTCCAAATGAAATGAACTTCCTTATATAGAGGAAGGGTCTTGCGA
AGGATAGTGGGATTGTGCGTCATCCCTTACGTCAGTGGAGATATCACATCAATCCACTTGCTTTGAAGAC
GTGGTTGGAACGTCTTCTTTTTCCACGATGCTCCTCGTGGGTGGGGGTCCATCTTTGGGACCACTGTCGG
CAGAGGCATCTTGAACGATAGCCTTTCCTTTATCGCAATGATGGCATTTGTAGGTGCCACCTTCCTTTTC
TACTGTCCTTTTGATGAAGTGACAGATAGCTGGGCAATGGAATCCGAGGAGGTTTCCCGATATTACCCTT
TGTTGAAAAGTCTCAATAGCCCTTTGGTCTTCTGAGACTGTATCTTTGATATTCTTGGAGTAGACGAGAG
TGTCGTGCTCCACCATGTTGACGGATCTCTAGGACGCGTCGACGCGTCGACGCGTCGACGCGTCGACGCG
TCCTAGAAGCTAATTCACTGGCCGTCGTTTTACAACGTCGTGACTGGGAAAACCCTGGCGTTACCCAACT
TAATCGCCTTGCAGCACATCCCCCTTTCGCCAGCTGGCGTAATAGCGAAGAGGCCCGCACCGATCGCCCT
TCCCAACAGTTGCGCAGCCTGAATG
[44 nt withheld, positions 10009-10052]
C
[141 nt withheld, positions 10054-10194]
CCTTTGACGTTGGAGTCCACGTTCTTT
[37 nt withheld, positions 10222-10258]
ACCCTATCTCGGGCTATTCTTTTGATTTATAAGGGATTTTGCCGATTTCGGAACCACCATCAAACAGGAT
TTTCGCCTGCTGGGGCAAACCAGCGTGGACCGCTTGCTGCAACTCTCTCAGGGCCAGGCGGTGAAGGGCA
ATCAGCTGTTGCCCGTCTCACTGGTGAAAAGAAAAACCACCCCAGTACATTAAAAACGTCCGCAATGTGT
TATTAAGTTGTCTAAGCGTCAATTTGTTTACACCACAATATATCCTGCCACCAGCCAGCCAACAGCTCCC
CGACCGGCAGCTCGGCACAAAATCACCACTCGATACAGGCAGCCCATCAGTCCGGGACGGCGTCAGCGGG
AGAGCCGTTGTAAGGCGGCAGACTTTGCTCATGTTACCGATGCTATTCGGAAGAACGGCAACTAAGCTGC
CGGGTTTGAAACACGGATGATCTCGCGGAGGGTAGCATGTTGATTGTAACGATGACAGAGCGTTGCTGCC
TGTGATCAAATATCATCTCCCTCGCAGAGATCCGAATTATCAGCCTTCTTATTCATTTCTCGCTTAACCG
TGACAGGCTGTCGATCTTGAGAACTATGCCGACATAATAGGAAATCGCTGGATAAAGCCGCTGAGGAAGC
TGAGTGGCGCTATTTCTTTAGAAGTGAACGTTGACGATATCAACTCCCCTATCCATTGCTCACCGAATGG
TACAGGTCGGGGACCCGAAGTTCCGACTGTCGGCCTGATGCATCCCCGGCTGATCGACCCCAGATCTGGG
GCTGAGAAAGCCCAGTAAGGAAACAACTGTAGGTTCGAGTCGCGAGATCCCCCGGAACCAAAGGAAGTAG
GTTAAACCCGCTCCGATCAGGCCGAGCCACGCCAGGCCGAGAACATTGGTTCCTGTAGGCATCGGGATTG
GCGGATCAAACACTAAAGCTACTGGAACGAGCAGAAGTCCTCCGGCCGCCAGTTGCCAGGCGGTAAAGGT
GAGCAGAGGCACGGGAGGTTGCCACTTGCGGGTCAGCACGGTTCCGAACGCCATGGAAACCGCCCCCGCC
AGGCCCGCTGCGACGCCGACAGGATCTAGCGCTGCGTTTGGTGTCAACACCAACAGCGCCACGCCCGCAG
TTCCGCAAATAGCCCCCAGGACCGCCATCAATCGTATCGGGCTACCTAGCAGAGCGGCAGAGATGAACAC
GACCATCAGCGGCTGCACAGCGCCTACCGTCGCCGCGACCCCGCCCGGCAGGCGGTAGACCGAAATAAAC
AACAAGCTCCAGAATAGCGAAATATTAAGTGCGCCGAGGATGAAGATGCGCATCCACCAGATTCCCGTTG
GAATCTGTCGGACGATCATCACGAGCAATAAACCCGCCGGCAACGCCCGCAGCAGCATACCGGCGACCCC
TCGGCCTCGCTGTTCGGGCTCCACGAAAACGCCGGACAGATGCGCCTTGTGAGCGTCCTTGGGGCCGTCC
TCCTGTTTGAAGACCGACAGCCCAATGATCTCGCCGTCGATGTAGGCGCCGAATGCCACGGCATCTCGCA
ACCGTTCAGCGAACGCCTCCATGGGCTTTTTCTCCTCGTGCTCGTAAACGGACCCGAACATCTCTGGAGC
TTTCTTCAGGGCCGACAATCGGATCTCGCGGAAATCCTGCACGTCGGCCGCTCCAAGCCGTCGAATCTGA
GCCTTAATCACAATTGTCAATTTTAATCCTCTGTTTATCGGCAGTTCGTAGAGCGCGCCGTGCGTCCCGA
GCGATACTGAGCGAAGCAAGTGCGTCGAGCAGTGCCCGCTTGTTCCTGAAATGCCAGTAAAGCGCTGGCT
GCTGAACCCCCAGCCGGAACTGACCCCACAAGGCCCTAGCGTTTGCAATGCACCAGGTCATCATTGACCC
AGGCGTGTTCCACCAGGCCGCTGCCTCGCAACTCTTCGCAGGCTTCGCCGACCTGCTCGCGCCACTTCTT
CACGCGGGTGGAATCCGATCCGCACATGAGGCGGAAGGTTTCCAGCTTGAGCGGGTACGGCTCCCGGTGC
GAGCTGAAATAGTCGAACATCCGTCGGGCCGTCGGCGACAGCTTGCGGTACTTCTCCCATATGAATTTCG
TGTAGTGGTCGCCAGCAAACAGCACGACGATTTCCTCGTCGATCAGGACCTGGCAACGGGACGTTTTCTT
GCCACGGTCCAGGACGCGGAAGCGGTGCAGCAGCGACACCGATTCCAGGTGCCCAACGCGGTCGGACGTG
AAGCCCATCGCCGTCGCCTGTAGGCGCGACAGGCATTCCTCGGCCTTCGTGTAATACCGGCCATTGATCG
ACCAGCCCAGGTCCTGGCAAAGCTCGTAGAACGTGAAGGTGATCGGCTCGCCGATAGGGGTGCGCTTCGC
GTACTCCAACACCTGCTGCCACACCAGTTCGTCATCGTCGGCCCGCAGCTCGACGCCGGTGTAGGTGATC
TTCACGTCCTTGTTGACGTGGAAAATGACCTTGTTTTGCAGCGCCTCGCGCGGGATTTTCTTGTTGCGCG
TGGTGAACAGGGCAGAGCGGGCCGTGTCGTTTGGCATCGCTCGCATCGTGTCCGGCCACGGCGCAATATC
GAACAAGGAAAGCTGCATTTCCTTGATCTGCTGCTTCGTGTGTTTCAGCAACGCGGCCTGCTTGGCCTCG
CTGACCTGTTTTGCCAGGTCCTCGCCGGCGGTTTTTCGCTTCTTGGTCGTCATAGTTCCTCGCGTGTCGA
TGGTCATCGACTTCGCCAAACCTGCCGCCTCCTGTTCGAGACGACGCGAACGCTCCACGGCGGCCGATGG
CGCGGGCAGGGCAGGGGGAGCCAGTTGCACGCTGTCGCGCTCGATCTTGGCCGTAGCTTGCTGGACCATC
GAGCCGACGGACTGGAAGGTTTCGCGGGGCGCACGCATGACGGTGCGGCTTGCGATGGTTTCGGCATCCT
CGGCGGAAAACCCCGCGTCGATCAGTTCTTGCCTGTATGCCTTCCGGTCAAACGTCCGATTCATTCACCC
TCCTTGCGGGATTGCCCCGACTCACGCCGGGGCAATGTGCCCTTATTCCTGATTTGACCCGCCTGGTGCC
TTGGTGTCCAGATAATCCACCTTATCGGCAATGAAGTCGGTCCCGTAGACCGTCTGGCCGTCCTTCTCGT
ACTTGGTATTCCGAATCTTGCCCTGCACGAATACCAGCGACCCCTTGCCCAAATACTTGCCGTGGGCCTC
GGCCTGAGAGCCAAAACACTTGATGCGGAAGAAGTCGGTGCGCTCCTGCTTGTCGCCGGCATCGTTGCGC
CACATCTAGGTACTAAAACAATTCATCCAGTAAAATATAATATTTTATTTTCTCCCAATCAGGCTTGATC
CCCAGTAAGTCAAAAAATAGCTCGACATACTGTTCTTCCCCGATATCCTCCCTGATCGACCGGACGCAGA
AGGCAATGTCATACCACTTGTCCGCCCTGCCGCTTCTCCCAAGATCAATAAAGCCACTTACTTTGCCATC
TTTCACAAAGATGTTGCTGTCTCCCAGGTCGCCGTGGGAAAAGACAAGTTCCTCTTCGGGCTTTTCCGTC
TTTAAAAAATCATACAGCTCGCGCGGATCTTTAAATGGAGTGTCTTCTTCCCAGTTTTCGCAATCCACAT
CGGCCAGATCGTTATTCAGTAAGTAATCCAATTCGGCTAAGCGGCTGTCTAAGCTATTCGTATAGGGACA
ATCCGATATGTCGATGGAGTGAAAGAGCCTGATGCACTCCGCATACAGCTCGATAATCTTTTCAGGGCTT
TGTTCATCTTCATACTCTTCCGAGCAAAGGACGCCATCGGCCTCACTCATGAGCAGATTGCTCCAGCCAT
CATGCCGTTCAAAGTGCAGGACCTTTGGAACAGGCAGCTTTCCTTCCAGCCATAGCATCATGTCCTTTTC
CCGTTCCACATCATAGGTGGTCCCTTTATACCGGCTGTCCGTCATTTTTAAATATAGGTTTTCATTTTCT
CCCACCAGCTTATATACCTTAGCAGGAGACATTCCTTCCGTATCTTTTACGCAGCGGTATTTTTCGATCA
GTTTTTTCAATTCCGGTGATATTCTCATTTTAGCCATTTATTATTTCCTTCCTCTTTTCTACAGTATTTA
AAGATACCCCAAGAAGCTAATTATAACAAGACGAACTCCAATTCACTGTTCCTTGCATTCTAAAACCTTA
AATACCAGAAAACAGCTTTTTCAAAGTTGTTTTCAAAGTTGGCGTATAACATAGTATCGACGGAGCCGAT
TTTGAAACCACAATTATGGGTGATGCTGCCAACTTACTGATTTAGTGTATGATGGTGTTTTTGAGGTGCT
CCAGTGGCTTCTGTTTCTATCAGCTGTCCCTCCTGTTCAGCTACTGACGGGGTGGTGCGTAACGGCAAAA
GCACCGCCGGACATCAGCGCTATCTCTGCTCTCACTGCCGTAAAACATGGCAACTGCAGTTCACTTACAC
CGCTTCTCAACCCGGTACGCACCAGAAAATCATTGATATGGCCATGAATGGCGTTGGATGCCGGGCAACA
GCCCGCATTATGGGCGTTGGCCTCAACACGATTTTACGTCACTTAAAAAACTCAGGCCGCAGTCGGTAAC
CTCGCGCATACAGCCGGGCAGTGACGTCATCGTCTGCGCGGAAATGGACGAACAGTGGGGCTATGTCGGG
GCTAAATCGCGCCAGCGCTGGCTGTTTTACGCGTATGACAGTCTCCGGAAGACGGTTGTTGCGCACGTAT
TCGGTGAACGCACTATGGCGACGCTGGGGCGTCTTATGAGCCTGCTGTCACCCTTTGACGTGGTGATATG
GATGACGGATGGCTGGCCGCTGTATGAATCCCGCCTGAAGGGAAAGCTGCACGTAATCAGCAAGCGATAT
ACGCAGCGAATTGAGCGGCATAACCTGAATCTGAGGCAGCACCTGGCACGGCTGGGACGGAAGTCGCTGT
CGTTCTCAAAATCGGTGGAGCTGCATGACAAAGTCATCGGGCATTATCTGAACATAAAACACTATCAATA
AGTTGGAGTCATTACCCAATTATGATAGAATTTACAAGCTATAAGGTTATTGTCCTGGGTTTCAAGCATT
AGTCCATGCAAGTTTTTATGCTTTGCCCATTCTATAGATATATTGATAAGCGCGCTGCCTATGCCTTGCC
CCCTGAAATCCTTACATACGGCGATATCTTCTATATAAAAGATATATTATCTTATCAGTATTGTCAATAT
ATTCAAGGCAATCTGCCTCCTCATCCTCTTCATCCTCTTCGTCTTGGTAGCTTTTTAAATATGGCGCTTC
ATAGAGTAATTCTGTAAAGGTCCAATTCTCGTTTTCATACCTCGGTATAATCTTACCTATCACCTCAAAT
GGTTCGCTGGGTTTATCGCACCCCCGAACACGAGCACGGCACCCGCGACCACTATGCCAAGAATGCCCAA
GGTAAAAATTGCCGGCCCCGCCATGAAGTCCGTGAATGCCCCGACGGCCGAAGTGAAGGGCAGGCCGCCA
CCCAGGCCGCCGCCCTCACTGCCCGGCACCTGGTCGCTGAATGTCGATGCCAGCACCTGCGGCACGTCAA
TGCTTCCGGGCGTCGCGCTCGGGCTGATCGCCCATCCCGTTACTGCCCCGATCCCGGCAATGGCAAGGAC
TGCCAGCGCTGCCATTTTTGGGGTGAGGCCGTTCGCGGCCGAGGGGCGCAGCCCCTGGGGGGATGGGAGG
CCCGCGTTAGCGGGCCGGGAGGGTTCGAGAAGGGGGGGCACCCCCCTTCGGCGTGCGCGGTCACGCGCAC
AGGGCGCAGCCCTGGTTAAAAACAAGGTTTATAAATATTGGTTTAAAAGCAGGTTAAAAGACAGGTTAGC
GGTGGCCGAAAAACGGGCGGAAACCCTTGCAAATGCTGGATTTTCTGCCTGTGGACAGCCCCTCAAATGT
CAATAGGTGCGCCCCTCATCTGTCAGCACTCTGCCCCTCAAGTGTCAAGGATCGCGCCCCTCATCTGTCA
GTAGTCGCGCCCCTCAAGTGTCAATACCGCAGGGCACTTATCCCCAGGCTTGTCCACATCATCTGTGGGA
AACTCGCGTAAAATCAGGCGTTTTCGCCGATTTGCGAGGCTGGCCAGCTCCACGTCGCCGGCCGAAATCG
AGCCTGCCCCTCATCTGTCAACGCCGCGCCGGGTGAGTCGGCCCCTCAAGTGTCAACGTCCGCCCCTCAT
CTGTCAGTGAGGGCCAAGTTTTCCGCGAGGTATCCACAACGCCGGCGGCCGCGGTGTCTCGCACACGGCT
TCGACGGCGTTTCTGGCGCGTTTGCAGGGCCATAGACGGCCGCCAGCCCAGCGGCGAGGGCAACCAGCCC
GGTGAGCGTCGGAAAGGCGC
